Addgene plasmid #23768: pDONR223-CALM1
Depositing lab: William Hahn & David Root. Depositing organization: Dana-Farber Cancer Institute. Publication: COT drives resistance to RAF inhibition through MAP kinase pathway reactivation. Johannessen CM, Boehm JS, Kim SY, Thomas SR, Wardwell L, Johnson LA, Emery CM, Stransky N, Cogdill AP, Barretina J, Caponigro G, Hieronymus H, Murray RR, Salehi-Ashtiani K, Hill DE, Vidal M, Zhao JJ, Yang X, Alkan O, Kim S, Harris JL, Wilson CJ, Myer VE, Finan PM, Root DE, Roberts TM, Golub T, Flaherty KT, Dummer R, Weber BL, Sellers WR, Schlegel R, Wargo JA, Hahn WC, Garraway LA. Nature. 2010 Dec 16;468(7326):968-72. doi: 10.1038/nature09627 PubMed 21107320.
Backbone
  Vector backbone: pDONR223
  Backbone manufacturer: Invitrogen
  Backbone size w/o insert (bp): 5005
  Vector type: Gateway Donor vector
Growth in bacteria
  Bacterial resistance: Spectinomycin, 50 μg/mL
  Growth temperature: 37°C
  Growth strain: DH5alpha
  Copy number: High Copy
Gene/Insert
  Gene/Insert name: CALM1 (alt name: calmodulin 1 (phosphorylase kinase, delta))
  Species: H. sapiens (human)
  Insert size (bp): 450
  Mutation: M74T V144E
  Entrez Gene: CALM1 (a.k.a. CALML2, CAM2, CAM3, CAMB, CAMC, CAMI, CAMIII, CPVT4, DD132, LQT14, PHKD, PHKD1, caM)
  Cloning method: Gateway Cloning
  Sequencing primers: 5′ M13pUC-fwd; 3′ M13rev
Terms and licenses: Academic/Nonprofit Terms; Industry Terms: Not Available to Industry
Depositor comments: The ORF has no Stop codon. This design enables easy recombination into a destination vector to add an epitope tag of choice and Stop codon to the ORF. Do NOT use this plasmid directly for transfections. A set of 4 custom lentiviral vectors is available ( pLX301 (http://www.addgene.org/25895/) , pLX302 (http://www.addgene.org/25896/) , pLX303 (http://www.addgene.org/25897/) , pLX304 (http://www.addgene.org/25890/) ) to be used to express these ORFs in mammalian cells. These plasmids are not included in the kit and must be ordered separately.
How to cite: pDONR223-CALM1 was a gift from William Hahn & David Root (Addgene plasmid # 23768 ; http://n2t.net/addgene:23768 ; RRID:Addgene_23768)
