[The description below was written by a language model from this plasmid's Addgene catalogue record.]
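Description:
pDONR223-CALM1 is a Gateway entry clone built in the Invitrogen pDONR223 donor backbone (about 5 kb without insert) and carrying the open reading frame of human CALM1, which encodes calmodulin 1, also known as the delta subunit of phosphorylase kinase. The insert is roughly 450 bp and was introduced by Gateway recombination, so in the finished clone the ORF should be flanked by the attL-type sites that such a reaction generates, although no feature table is provided to confirm the exact elements. The plasmid is maintained in E. coli as a high-copy replicon under spectinomycin selection. The specific origin of replication is not stated in the record. M13 forward and reverse primer sites on either side of the insert are used for sequence verification.

Two features of the insert matter to users. First, the recorded ORF differs from the reference protein by two amino-acid substitutions, M74T and V144E, which should be considered before treating the clone as wild-type calmodulin. Second, the ORF lacks a stop codon. This "open" configuration is deliberate, allowing transfer by LR recombination into a destination vector that supplies a C-terminal epitope tag and the stop codon in frame. The entry clone has no recorded promoter for mammalian expression, and the depositor notes that it should not be transfected directly. A companion set of lentiviral destination vectors (the pLX301–pLX304 series) is suggested for expressing the ORF in mammalian cells. The clone belongs to an ORF collection linked to a study of resistance to RAF inhibition through MAP kinase pathway reactivation.
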