>Addgene plasmid #23768 | pDONR223-CALM1 | depositor partial sequence | sequence record 10880 | Author sequence
[447 nt withheld, positions 1-447]
TGA
