>Addgene plasmid #23768 | pDONR223-CALM1 | addgene partial sequence | sequence record 29593 | 23768 with M13pUc-fwd
TCGGGCCCAATAATGATTTTATTTTGACTGATAGTGACCTGTTCGTTGCAACAAATTGATGAGCAATGCT
TTTTTATAATGCCAACTTTGTACAAAAAAGTTGGC
[217 nt withheld, positions 106-322]
C
[209 nt withheld, positions 324-532]
AACAGATGATGACTGCAAAATGCCCAACTTTCTTGTACAAAGTTGGCATTATAAGAAAGCATTGCTTATC
AATTTGTTGCAACGAACAGGTCACTATCAGTCAAAATAAAATCATTATTTGCCATCCAGCTGATATCCCC
TATAGTGAGTCGTATTACATGGTCATAGCTGTTTCCTGGCAGCTCTGGCCCGTGTCTCAAAATCTCTG
